Addgene plasmid #156171: pLenti-PGK-RAP2A-V12-puro
Purpose: Lentiviral vector for expression of RAP2A-V12, with puromycin selection
Depositing lab: Roland Friedel. Depositing organization: Icahn School of Medicine at Mount Sinai. Publication: Plexin-B2 orchestrates collective stem cell dynamics via actomyosin contractility, cytoskeletal tension and adhesion. Junqueira Alves C, Dariolli R, Haydak J, Kang S, Hannah T, Wiener RJ, DeFronzo S, Tejero R, Gusella GL, Ramakrishnan A, Alves Dias R, Wojcinski A, Kesari S, Shen L, Sobie EA, Rodrigues Furtado de Mendonca JP, Azeloglu EU, Zou H, Friedel RH. Nat Commun. 2021 Oct 14;12(1):6019. doi: 10.1038/s41467-021-26296-7. PubMed 34650052.
Backbone
  Vector backbone: pLenti PGK Puro DEST (w529-2)
  Backbone manufacturer: Campeau lab (addgene #19068)
  Backbone size w/o insert (bp): 9605
  Total vector size (bp): 8565
  Vector type: Mammalian Expression, Lentiviral
  Selectable markers: Puromycin
Growth in bacteria
  Bacterial resistance: Ampicillin, 100 μg/mL
  Growth temperature: 37°C
  Growth strain: NEB Stable
  Copy number: High Copy
Gene/Insert
  Gene/Insert name: RAP2A
  Species: H. sapiens (human)
  Insert size (bp): 540
  Mutation: changed Glycine 12 to Valine
  GenBank ID: NM_021033
  Entrez Gene: RAP2A (a.k.a. K-REV, KREV, RAP2, RbBP-30)
  Promoter: human PGK
  Cloning method: Gateway Cloning
  Sequencing primers: 5′ PGK_F (GTGTTCCGCATTCTGCAAG); 3′ WPRE_R (CATAGCGTAAAAGGAGCAACA)
Resource information
  A portion of this plasmid was derived from a plasmid made by: Rap2A-V12 cDNA was originally obtained as RAP2A synthetic DNA fragment, and was further mutated by site-directed mutagenesis.
Terms and licenses: Academic/Nonprofit Terms; Industry Terms: Not Available to Industry
Depositor comments: RAP2A-V12 cDNA was amplified by PCR and cloned into pENTR DTOPO and transferred by Gateway cloning into Desination vector. bioRxiv 10.1101/792077
How to cite: pLenti-PGK-RAP2A-V12-puro was a gift from Roland Friedel (Addgene plasmid # 156171 ; http://n2t.net/addgene:156171 ; RRID:Addgene_156171)
