[The description below was written by a language model from this plasmid's Addgene catalogue record and pLannotate feature annotations shown in this document.]
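Description:
pLenti-PGK-RAP2A-V12-puro is an 8,565 bp HIV-1-based lentiviral expression plasmid built on the Gateway destination vector pLenti PGK Puro DEST. It delivers a mutant form of the human small GTPase RAP2A into mammalian cells. In E. coli it is propagated through a high-copy ColE1/pUC-type origin with ampicillin selection (AmpR under its bla promoter). The backbone also carries an f1 origin, an SV40 origin, and leftover lac, T3 and T7 elements from the cloning vector.

The viral genome is transcribed from an RSV enhancer/promoter fused to a truncated 5' LTR. This chimeric arrangement is typical of third-generation transfer vectors, whose transcription does not depend on Tat. Downstream lie the Ψ packaging signal with an adjoining gag fragment, the RRE for Rev-dependent nuclear export of the genomic RNA, and the cPPT/CTS, which aids nuclear import. The genome ends in a truncated LTR followed by an SV40 polyadenylation signal.

Within this frame, the human PGK promoter drives the RAP2A coding sequence, which carries a glycine-to-valine change at position 12. The sequence is flanked by attB1 and attB2 sites left by the Gateway LR transfer from a pENTR entry clone, and the record lists no epitope tag. A WPRE follows to boost transcript stability and expression. A separate mouse PGK promoter then drives puromycin N-acetyltransferase, so transduced cells can be selected with puromycin.

Substitutions at this position in Ras-family GTPases generally impair GTP hydrolysis and lock the protein in its active state, although the record itself does not describe the functional consequence. The construct is intended for stable expression of RAP2A-V12 in mammalian cells. It was deposited with work on Plexin-B2 control of actomyosin contractility, cytoskeletal tension and adhesion in stem cells.
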