Features (pLannotate 1.2.2; 30 found; start..end, strand, type, name):
     26..130     +  promoter       AmpR promoter: bla
    131..991     +  CDS            AmpR: β-lactamase; bla; confers resistance to ampicillin, carbenicillin, and related antibiotics
   1162..1750    +  rep_origin     ori: high-copy-number ColE1/pMB1/pBR322/pUC origin of replication
   1933..2025    +  CDS            lacI (fragment): lac repressor; lacI; The lac repressor binds to the lac operator to inhibit transcription in E. coli. This inhibition can be relieved by adding lactose or isopropyl-β-D-thiogalactopyranoside (IPTG).
   2038..2059    +  protein_bind   CAP binding site: CAP binding activates transcription in the presence of cAMP. E. coli catabolite activator protein
   2074..2104    +  promoter       lac promoter: promoter for the E. coli lac operon
   2112..2128    +  protein_bind   lac operator: The lac repressor binds to the lac operator to inhibit transcription in E. coli. This inhibition can be relieved by adding lactose or isopropyl-β-D-thiogalactopyranoside (IPTG). lac repressor encoded by lacI
   2173..2191    +  promoter       T3 promoter: promoter for bacteriophage T3 RNA polymerase
   2219..2445    +  promoter       RSV promoter: Rous sarcoma virus enhancer/promoter
   2446..2626    +  LTR            5' LTR (truncated): truncated 5' long terminal repeat (LTR) from HIV-1
   2673..2798    +  misc_feature   HIV-1 Ψ: packaging signal of human immunodeficiency virus type 1
   2782..3145    +  CDS            HIV-1 gag (fragment): gag protein from human immunodeficiency virus 1; gag
   3291..3524    +  misc_feature   RRE: The Rev response element (RRE) of HIV-1 allows for Rev-dependent mRNA export from the nucleus to the cytoplasm.
   3901..4001    +  CDS            Rev (fragment): human immunodeficiency virus 1 (HIV-1) Rev protein; rev; enhances nuclear export of unspliced and incompletely spliced viral mRNAs
   4020..4137    +  misc_feature   cPPT/CTS: central polypurine tract and central termination sequence of HIV-1
   4157..4180    -  misc_feature   MCS (fragment): pBluescript multiple cloning site
   4183..4693    +  promoter       hPGK promoter: human phosphoglycerate kinase 1 promoter
   4748..4772    +  protein_bind   attB1: mutant version of attB; recombination site for the Gateway® BP reaction BP Clonase™
   4808..5356    +  CDS            RAP2A: RAP2A_HUMAN - Experimental evidence at protein level: Swiss-Prot protein existence level 1. Small GTP-binding protein which cycles between a GDP-bound inactive and a GTP-bound active form. In its active form interacts with and regulates several effectors including MAP4K4, MINK1 and TNIK. Part of a signaling complex composed of NEDD4, RAP2A and TNIK which regulates neuronal dendrite extension and arborization during development. More generally, it is part of several signaling cascades and may regulate cytoskeletal rearrangements, cell migration, cell adhesion and cell spreading. From Homo sapie
   5388..5412    -  protein_bind   attB2: mutant version of attB; recombination site for the Gateway® BP reaction BP Clonase™
   5443..6031    +  misc_feature   WPRE: woodchuck hepatitis virus posttranscriptional regulatory element
   6045..6544    +  promoter       PGK promoter: mouse phosphoglycerate kinase 1 promoter
   6565..7164    +  CDS            PuroR: puromycin N-acetyltransferase; pac from Streptomyces alboniger; confers resistance to puromycin
   7232..7369    +  CDS            nef (fragment): NEF_HV1LA - Experimental evidence at protein level: Swiss-Prot protein existence level 1. Extracellular Nef protein targets CD4(+) T-lymphocytes for apoptosis by interacting with CXCR4 surface receptors. From Human immunodeficiency virus type 1 group M subtype B (isolate Lai) (HIV-1).
   7355..7535    +  LTR            5' LTR (truncated): truncated 5' long terminal repeat (LTR) from HIV-1
   7607..7728    +  polyA_signal   SV40 poly(A) signal: SV40 polyadenylation signal
   7768..7903    +  rep_origin     SV40 ori: SV40 origin of replication
   7924..7942    -  promoter       T7 promoter: promoter for bacteriophage T7 RNA polymerase
   7950..8105    +  CDS            lacZα (fragment): LacZα fragment of β-galactosidase; lacZ fragment
   8110..8538    +  rep_origin     f1 ori (sequence partly withheld): f1 bacteriophage origin of replication; arrow indicates direction of (+) strand synthesis
>Addgene plasmid #156171 | pLenti-PGK-RAP2A-V12-puro | addgene full sequence | sequence record 312931 | Addgene NGS Result
AGGTGGCACTTTTCGGGGAAATGTGCGCGGAACCCCTATTTGTTTATTTTTCTAAATACATTCAAATATG
TATCCGCTCATGAGACAATAACCCTGATAAATGCTTCAATAATATTGAAAAAGGAAGAGTATGAGTATTC
AACATTTCCGTGTCGCCCTTATTCCCTTTTTTGCGGCATTTTGCCTTCCTGTTTTTGCTCACCCAGAAAC
GCTGGTGAAAGTAAAAGATGCTGAAGATCAGTTGGGTGCACGAGTGGGTTACATCGAACTGGATCTCAAC
AGCGGTAAGATCCTTGAGAGTTTTCGCCCCGAAGAACGTTTTCCAATGATGAGCACTTTTAAAGTTCTGC
TATGTGGCGCGGTATTATCCCGTATTGACGCCGGGCAAGAGCAACTCGGTCGCCGCATACACTATTCTCA
GAATGACTTGGTTGAGTACTCACCAGTCACAGAAAAGCATCTTACGGATGGCATGACAGTAAGAGAATTA
TGCAGTGCTGCCATAACCATGAGTGATAACACTGCGGCCAACTTACTTCTGACAACGATCGGAGGACCGA
AGGAGCTAACCGCTTTTTTGCACAACATGGGGGATCATGTAACTCGCCTTGATCGTTGGGAACCGGAGCT
GAATGAAGCCATACCAAACGACGAGCGTGACACCACGATGCCTGTAGCAATGGCAACAACGTTGCGCAAA
CTATTAACTGGCGAACTACTTACTCTAGCTTCCCGGCAACAATTAATAGACTGGATGGAGGCGGATAAAG
TTGCAGGACCACTTCTGCGCTCGGCCCTTCCGGCTGGCTGGTTTATTGCTGATAAATCTGGAGCCGGTGA
GCGTGGGTCTCGCGGTATCATTGCAGCACTGGGGCCAGATGGTAAGCCCTCCCGTATCGTAGTTATCTAC
ACGACGGGGAGTCAGGCAACTATGGATGAACGAAATAGACAGATCGCTGAGATAGGTGCCTCACTGATTA
AGCATTGGTAACTGTCAGACCAAGTTTACTCATATATACTTTAGATTGATTTAAAACTTCATTTTTAATT
TAAAAGGATCTAGGTGAAGATCCTTTTTGATAATCTCATGACCAAAATCCCTTAACGTGAGTTTTCGTTC
CACTGAGCGTCAGACCCCGTAGAAAAGATCAAAGGATCTTCTTGAGATCCTTTTTTTCTGCGCGTAATCT
GCTGCTTGCAAACAAAAAAACCACCGCTACCAGCGGTGGTTTGTTTGCCGGATCAAGAGCTACCAACTCT
TTTTCCGAAGGTAACTGGCTTCAGCAGAGCGCAGATACCAAATACTGTTCTTCTAGTGTAGCCGTAGTTA
GGCCACCACTTCAAGAACTCTGTAGCACCGCCTACATACCTCGCTCTGCTAATCCTGTTACCAGTGGCTG
CTGCCAGTGGCGATAAGTCGTGTCTTACCGGGTTGGACTCAAGACGATAGTTACCGGATAAGGCGCAGCG
GTCGGGCTGAACGGGGGGTTCGTGCACACAGCCCAGCTTGGAGCGAACGACCTACACCGAACTGAGATAC
CTACAGCGTGAGCTATGAGAAAGCGCCACGCTTCCCGAAGGGAGAAAGGCGGACAGGTATCCGGTAAGCG
GCAGGGTCGGAACAGGAGAGCGCACGAGGGAGCTTCCAGGGGGAAACGCCTGGTATCTTTATAGTCCTGT
CGGGTTTCGCCACCTCTGACTTGAGCGTCGATTTTTGTGATGCTCGTCAGGGGGGCGGAGCCTATGGAAA
AACGCCAGCAACGCGGCCTTTTTACGGTTCCTGGCCTTTTGCTGGCCTTTTGCTCACATGTTCTTTCCTG
CGTTATCCCCTGATTCTGTGGATAACCGTATTACCGCCTTTGAGTGAGCTGATACCGCTCGCCGCAGCCG
AACGACCGAGCGCAGCGAGTCAGTGAGCGAGGAAGCGGAAGAGCGCCCAATACGCAAACCGCCTCTCCCC
GCGCGTTGGCCGATTCATTAATGCAGCTGGCACGACAGGTTTCCCGACTGGAAAGCGGGCAGTGAGCGCA
ACGCAATTAATGTGAGTTAGCTCACTCATTAGGCACCCCAGGCTTTACACTTTATGCTTCCGGCTCGTAT
GTTGTGTGGAATTGTGAGCGGATAACAATTTCACACAGGAAACAGCTATGACCATGATTACGCCAAGCGC
GCAATTAACCCTCACTAAAGGGAACAAAAGCTGGAGCTGCAAGCTTAATGTAGTCTTATGCAATACTCTT
GTAGTCTTGCAACATGGTAACGATGAGTTAGCAACATGCCTTACAAGGAGAGAAAAAGCACCGTGCATGC
CGATTGGTGGAAGTAAGGTGGTACGATCGTGCCTTATTAGGAAGGCAACAGACGGGTCTGACATGGATTG
GACGAACCACTGAATTGCCGCATTGCAGAGATATTGTATTTAAGTGCCTAGCTCGATACATAAACGGGTC
TCTCTGGTTAGACCAGATCTGAGCCTGGGAGCTCTCTGGCTAACTAGGGAACCCACTGCTTAAGCCTCAA
TAAAGCTTGCCTTGAGTGCTTCAAGTAGTGTGTGCCCGTCTGTTGTGTGACTCTGGTAACTAGAGATCCC
TCAGACCCTTTTAGTCAGTGTGGAAAATCTCTAGCAGTGGCGCCCGAACAGGGACTTGAAAGCGAAAGGG
AAACCAGAGGAGCTCTCTCGACGCAGGACTCGGCTTGCTGAAGCGCGCACGGCAAGAGGCGAGGGGCGGC
GACTGGTGAGTACGCCAAAAATTTTGACTAGCGGAGGCTAGAAGGAGAGAGATGGGTGCGAGAGCGTCAG
TATTAAGCGGGGGAGAATTAGATCGCGATGGGAAAAAATTCGGTTAAGGCCAGGGGGAAAGAAAAAATAT
AAATTAAAACATATAGTATGGGCAAGCAGGGAGCTAGAACGATTCGCAGTTAATCCTGGCCTGTTAGAAA
CATCAGAAGGCTGTAGACAAATACTGGGACAGCTACAACCATCCCTTCAGACAGGATCAGAAGAACTTAG
ATCATTATATAATACAGTAGCAACCCTCTATTGTGTGCATCAAAGGATAGAGATAAAAGACACCAAGGAA
GCTTTAGACAAGATAGAGGAAGAGCAAAACAAAAGTAAGACCACCGCACAGCAAGCGGCCGCTGATCTTC
AGACCTGGAGGAGGAGATATGAGGGACAATTGGAGAAGTGAATTATATAAATATAAAGTAGTAAAAATTG
AACCATTAGGAGTAGCACCCACCAAGGCAAAGAGAAGAGTGGTGCAGAGAGAAAAAAGAGCAGTGGGAAT
AGGAGCTTTGTTCCTTGGGTTCTTGGGAGCAGCAGGAAGCACTATGGGCGCAGCGTCAATGACGCTGACG
GTACAGGCCAGACAATTATTGTCTGGTATAGTGCAGCAGCAGAACAATTTGCTGAGGGCTATTGAGGCGC
AACAGCATCTGTTGCAACTCACAGTCTGGGGCATCAAGCAGCTCCAGGCAAGAATCCTGGCTGTGGAAAG
ATACCTAAAGGATCAACAGCTCCTGGGGATTTGGGGTTGCTCTGGAAAACTCATTTGCACCACTGCTGTG
CCTTGGAATGCTAGTTGGAGTAATAAATCTCTGGAACAGATTTGGAATCACACGACCTGGATGGAGTGGG
ACAGAGAAATTAACAATTACACAAGCTTAATACACTCCTTAATTGAAGAATCGCAAAACCAGCAAGAAAA
GAATGAACAAGAATTATTGGAATTAGATAAATGGGCAAGTTTGTGGAATTGGTTTAACATAACAAATTGG
CTGTGGTATATAAAATTATTCATAATGATAGTAGGAGGCTTGGTAGGTTTAAGAATAGTTTTTGCTGTAC
TTTCTATAGTGAATAGAGTTAGGCAGGGATATTCACCATTATCGTTTCAGACCCACCTCCCAACCCCGAG
GGGACCCGACAGGCCCGAAGGAATAGAAGAAGAAGGTGGAGAGAGAGACAGAGACAGATCCATTCGATTA
GTGAACGGATCTCGACGGTATCGGTTAACTTTTAAAAGAAAAGGGGGGATTGGGGGGTACAGTGCAGGGG
AAAGAATAGTAGACATAATAGCAACAGACATACAAACTAAAGAATTACAAAAACAAATTACAAAAATTCA
AAATTTTATCGATCACGAGACTAGCCTCGAGAAGCTTGATATCGAATTCCACGGGGTTGGGGTTGCGCCT
TTTCCAAGGCAGCCCTGGGTTTGCGCAGGGACGCGGCTGCTCTGGGCGTGGTTCCGGGAAACGCAGCGGC
GCCGACCCTGGGTCTCGCACATTCTTCACGTCCGTTCGCAGCGTCACCCGGATCTTCGCCGCTACCCTTG
TGGGCCCCCCGGCGACGCTTCCTGCTCCGCCCCTAAGTCGGGAAGGTTCCTTGCGGTTCGCGGCGTGCCG
GACGTGACAAACGGAAGCCGCACGTCTCACTAGTACCCTCGCAGACGGACAGCGCCAGGGAGCAATGGCA
GCGCGCCGACCGCGATGGGCTGTGGCCAATAGCGGCTGCTCAGCAGGGCGCGCCGAGAGCAGCGGCCGGG
AAGGGGCGGTGCGGGAGGCGGGGTGTGGGGCGGTAGTGTGGGCCCTGTTCCTGCCCGCGCGGTGTTCCGC
ATTCTGCAAGCCTCCGGAGCGCACGTCGGCAGTCGGCTCCCTCGTTGACCGAATCACCGACCTCTCTCCC
CAGGGGGATCCACCGGTTCGTCGACTAGTCCAGTGTGGTGGAATTCTGCAGATATCAACAAGTTTGTACA
AAAAAGCAGGCTCCGCGGCCGCCCCCTTCACCTCTCGAGCTAAGCTTATGCGCGAGTACAAAGTGGTGGT
GCTGGGCTCGGTCGGGGTAGGCAAATCCGCCCTGACCGTGCAGTTCGTGACCGGCACCTTCATCGAGAAA
TACGACCCCACCATCGAGGACTTCTACCGCAAGGAGATCGAGGTGGATTCGTCGCCGTCGGTGCTGGAGA
TCCTGGACACGGCGGGCACCGAGCAGTTCGCGTCCATGCGGGACCTGTACATCAAGAACGGCCAGGGCTT
CATCCTCGTCTACAGCCTCGTCAACCAGCAGAGCTTCCAGGACATCAAGCCCATGCGGGACCAGATCATC
CGCGTGAAGCGGTATGAGAAAGTGCCAGTCATCTTGGTTGGGAACAAAGTGGACCTGGAAAGTGAGAGAG
AAGTATCGTCCAGCGAAGGCAGAGCCCTTGCTGAAGAGTGGGGCTGCCCCTTTATGGAAACTTCCGCTAA
GAGTAAAACAATGGTGGACGAACTCTTTGCAGAAATTGTGAGGCAGATGAACTATGCTGCTCAGCCTGAC
AAAGATGACCCATGCTGTTCTGCATGTAACATACAATAGCGGCCGCACAGCAAGGGTGGGCGCGCCGACC
CAGCTTTCTTGTACAAAGTGGTTGATATCCAGCACAGTGGCGGCCGCTCGACAATCAACCTCTGGATTAC
AAAATTTGTGAAAGATTGACTGGTATTCTTAACTATGTTGCTCCTTTTACGCTATGTGGATACGCTGCTT
TAATGCCTTTGTATCATGCTATTGCTTCCCGTATGGCTTTCATTTTCTCCTCCTTGTATAAATCCTGGTT
GCTGTCTCTTTATGAGGAGTTGTGGCCCGTTGTCAGGCAACGTGGCGTGGTGTGCACTGTGTTTGCTGAC
GCAACCCCCACTGGTTGGGGCATTGCCACCACCTGTCAGCTCCTTTCCGGGACTTTCGCTTTCCCCCTCC
CTATTGCCACGGCGGAACTCATCGCCGCCTGCCTTGCCCGCTGCTGGACAGGGGCTCGGCTGTTGGGCAC
TGACAATTCCGTGGTGTTGTCGGGGAAGCTGACGTCCTTTCCATGGCTGCTCGCCTGTGTTGCCACCTGG
ATTCTGCGCGGGACGTCCTTCTGCTACGTCCCTTCGGCCCTCAATCCAGCGGACCTTCCTTCCCGCGGCC
TGCTGCCGGCTCTGCGGCCTCTTCCGCGTCTTCGCCTTCGCCCTCAGACGAGTCGGATCTCCCTTTGGGC
CGCCTCCCCGCCTGGAATTCTACCGGGTAGGGGAGGCGCTTTTCCCAAGGCAGTCTGGAGCATGCGCTTT
AGCAGCCCCGCTGGGCACTTGGCGCTACACAAGTGGCCTCTGGCCTCGCACACATTCCACATCCACCGGT
AGGCGCCAACCGGCTCCGTTCTTTGGTGGCCCCTTCGCGCCACCTTCTACTCCTCCCCTAGTCAGGAAGT
TCCCCCCCGCCCCGCAGCTCGCGTCGTGCAGGACGTGACAAATGGAAGTAGCACGTCTCACTAGTCTCGT
GCAGATGGACAGCACCGCTGAGCAATGGAAGCGGGTAGGCCTTTGGGGCAGCGGCCAATAGCAGCTTTGC
TCCTTCGCTTTCTGGGCTCAGAGGCTGGGAAGGGGTGGGTCCGGGGGCGGGCTCAGGGGCGGGCTCAGGG
GCGGGGCGGGCGCCCGAAGGTCCTCCGGAGGCCCGGCATTCTGCACGCTTCAAAAGCGCACGTCTGCCGC
GCTGTTCTCCTCTTCCTCATCTCCGGGCCTTTCGACCTGCAGCCCAAGCTTACCATGACCGAGTACAAGC
CCACGGTGCGCCTCGCCACCCGCGACGACGTCCCCAGGGCCGTACGCACCCTCGCCGCCGCGTTCGCCGA
CTACCCCGCCACGCGCCACACCGTCGATCCGGACCGCCACATCGAGCGGGTCACCGAGCTGCAAGAACTC
TTCCTCACGCGCGTCGGGCTCGACATCGGCAAGGTGTGGGTCGCGGACGACGGCGCCGCGGTGGCGGTCT
GGACCACGCCGGAGAGCGTCGAAGCGGGGGCGGTGTTCGCCGAGATCGGCCCGCGCATGGCCGAGTTGAG
CGGTTCCCGGCTGGCCGCGCAGCAACAGATGGAAGGCCTCCTGGCGCCGCACCGGCCCAAGGAGCCCGCG
TGGTTCCTGGCCACCGTCGGCGTCTCGCCCGACCACCAGGGCAAGGGTCTGGGCAGCGCCGTCGTGCTCC
CCGGAGTGGAGGCGGCCGAGCGCGCCGGGGTGCCCGCCTTCCTGGAGACCTCCGCGCCCCGCAACCTCCC
CTTCTACGAGCGGCTCGGCTTCACCGTCACCGCCGACGTCGAGGTGCCCGAAGGACCGCGCACCTGGTGC
ATGACCCGCAAGCCCGGTGCCTGACGCCCGCCCCACGACCCGCAGCGCCCGACCGAAAGGAGCGCACGAC
CCCATGCATCTCGAGGGCCCGGTACCTTTAAGACCAATGACTTACAAGGCAGCTGTAGATCTTAGCCACT
TTTTAAAAGAAAAGGGGGGACTGGAAGGGCTAGCTCACTCCCAACGAAGACAAGATCTGCTTTTTGCTTG
TACTGGGTCTCTCTGGTTAGACCAGATCTGAGCCTGGGAGCTCTCTGGCTAACTAGGGAACCCACTGCTT
AAGCCTCAATAAAGCTTGCCTTGAGTGCTTCAAGTAGTGTGTGCCCGTCTGTTGTGTGACTCTGGTAACT
AGAGATCCCTCAGACCCTTTTAGTCAGTGTGGAAAATCTCTAGCAGTAGTAGTTCATGTCATCTTATTAT
TCAGTATTTATAACTTGCAAAGAAATGAATATCAGAGAGTGAGAGGAACTTGTTTATTGCAGCTTATAAT
GGTTACAAATAAAGCAATAGCATCACAAATTTCACAAATAAAGCATTTTTTTCACTGCATTCTAGTTGTG
GTTTGTCCAAACTCATCAATGTATCTTATCATGTCTGGCTCTAGCTATCCCGCCCCTAACTCCGCCCATC
CCGCCCCTAACTCCGCCCAGTTCCGCCCATTCTCCGCCCCATGGCTGACTAATTTTTTTTATTTATGCAG
AGGCCGAGGCCGCCTCGGCCTCTGAGCTATTCCAGAAGTAGTGAGGAGGCTTTTTTGGAGGCCTAGGGAC
GTACCCAATTCGCCCTATAGTGAGTCGTATTACGCGCGCTCACTGGCCGTCGTTTTACAACGTCGTGACT
GGGAAAACCCTGGCGTTACCCAACTTAATCGCCTTGCAGCACATCCCCCTTTCGCCAGCTGGCGTAATAG
CGAAGAGGCCCGCACCGATCGCCCTTCCCAACAGTTGCGCAGCCTGAATGGCGAATGGG
[124 nt withheld, positions 8110-8233]
C
[91 nt withheld, positions 8235-8325]
A
[49 nt withheld, positions 8327-8375]
CCTTTGACGTTGGAGTCCACGTTCTTT
[37 nt withheld, positions 8403-8439]
ACCCTATCTCGGTCTATTCTTTTGATTTATAAGGGATTTTGCCGATTTCGGCCTATTGGTTAAAAAATGA
GCTGATTTAACAAAAATTTAACGCGAATTTTAACAAAATATTAACGCTTACAATTT
